>Addgene plasmid #24431 | RP hk339-GFP | addgene full sequence | sequence record 244936 | Addgene NGS Result
CAACCCCGCCAGCCTAGCCGGGTCCTCAACGACAGGAGCACGATCATGCGCACCCGTGGCCAGGACCCAA
CGCTGCCCGAGATCTCGATCCCGCGAAATTAATACGACTCACTATAGGGAGACCACAACGGTTTCCCTCT
AGAAATAATTTTGTTTAACTTTAAGAAGGAGATATACATATGGCGGACCTGGCCGAGTGCAACATCAAAG
TGATGTGTCGCTTCAGACCTCTCAACGAGTCTGAAGTGAACCGCGGCGACAAGTACATCGCCAAGTTTCA
GGGAGAAGACACGGTCGTGATCGCGTCCAAGCCTTATGCATTTGATCGGGTGTTCCAGTCAAGCACATCT
CAAGAGCAAGTGTATAATGACTGTGCAAAGAAGATTGTTAAAGATGTACTTGAAGGATATAATGGAACAA
TATTTGCATACGGCCAAACATCCTCTGGGAAGACACACACAATGGAGGGTAAACTTCATGATCCAGAAGG
CATGGGAATTATTCCAAGAATAGTGCAAGATATTTTTAATTATATTTACTCCATGGATGAAAATTTGGAA
TTTCATATTAAGGTTTCATATTTTGAAATATATTTGGATAAGATAAGGGACCTGTTAGATGTTTCAAAGA
CCAACCTTTCAGTTCATGAAGACAAAAACCGAGTTCCCTATGTAAAGGGGTGCACAGAGCGTTTTGTATG
TAGTCCAGATGAAGTTATGGATACCATAGATGAAGGAAAATCCAACAGACATGTAGCAGTTACAAATATG
AATGAACATAGCTCTAGGAGTCACAGTATATTTCTTATTAATGTCAAACAAGAGAACACACAAACGGAAC
AAAAGCTGAGTGGAAAACTTTATCTAGTTGATTTAGCTGGTAGTGAAAAGGTTAGTAAAACTGGAGCTGA
AGGTGCTGTGCTGGATGAAGCTAAAAACATCAACAAGTCACTTTCTGCTCTTGGAAATGTTATTTCTGCT
TTGGCTGAGGGTAGTACTTATGTTCCATATCGAGATAGTAAAATGACAAGAATCCTTCAAGATTCATTAG
GTGGCAACTGTAGAACCACTATTGTAATTTGCTGCTCTCCATCATCATACAATGAGTCTGAAACAAAATC
TACACTCTTATTTGGCCAAAGGGCCAAAACAATTAAGAACACAGTTTGTGTCAATGTGGAGTTAACTGCA
GAACAGGGTACCATGAGTAAAGGAGAAGAACTTTTCACTGGAGTTGTCCCAATTCTTGTTGAATTAGATG
GTGATGTTAATGGGCACAAATTTTCTGTCAGTGGAGAGGGTGAAGGTGATGCAACATACGGAAAACTTAC
CCTTAAATTTATTTGCACTACTGGAAAACTACCTGTTCCATGGCCAACACTTGTCACTACTCTGACTTAT
GGTGTTCAATGCTTTTCAAGATACCCAGATCATATGAAACAGCATGACTTTTTCAAGAGTGCCATGCCCG
AAGGTTATGTACAGGAAAGAACTATATTTTTCAAAGATGACGGGAACTACAAGACACGTGCTGAAGTCAA
GTTTGAAGGTGATACCCTTGTTAATAGAATCGAGTTAAAAGGTATTGATTTTAAAGAAGATGGAAACATT
CTTGGACACAAATTGGAATACAACTATAACTCACACAATGTATACATCATGGCAGACAAACAAAAGAATG
GAATCAAAGTTAACTTCAAAATTAGACACAACATTGAAGATGGAAGCGTTCAACTAGCAGACCATTATCA
ACAAAATACTCCAATTGGCGATGGCCCTGTCCTTTTACCAGACAACCATTACCTGTCCACACAATCTGCC
CTTTCGAAAGATCCCAACGAAAAGAGAGACCACATGGTCCTTCTTGAGTTTGTAACAGCTGCTGGGATTA
CACATGGCATGGATGAACTATACAAACATCACCATCATCACCATTAACTCGAGCAGATCCGGCTGCTAAC
AAAGCCCGAAAGGAAGCTGAGTTGGCTGCTGCCACCGCTGAGCAATAACTAGCATAACCCCTTGGGGCCT
CTAAACGGGTCTTGAGGGGTTTTTTGCTGAAAGGAGGAACTATATCCGGATAATTCTTGAAGACGAAAGG
GCCTCGTGATACGCCTATTTTTATAGGTTAATGTCATGATAATAATGGTTTCTTAGACGTCAGGTGGCAC
TTTTCGGGGAAATGTGCGCGGAACCCCTATTTGTTTATTTTTCTAAATACATTCAAATATGTATCCGCTC
ATGAGACAATAACCCTGATAAATGCTTCAATAATATTGAAAAAGGAAGAGTATGAGTATTCAACATTTCC
GTGTCGCCCTTATTCCCTTTTTTGCGGCATTTTGCCTTCCTGTTTTTGCTCACCCAGAAACGCTGGTGAA
AGTAAAAGATGCTGAAGATCAGTTGGGTGCACGAGTGGGTTACATCGAACTGGATCTCAACAGCGGTAAG
ATCCTTGAGAGTTTTCGCCCCGAAGAACGTTTTCCAATGATGAGCACTTTTAAAGTTCTGCTATGTGGCG
CGGTATTATCCCGTGTTGACGCCGGGCAAGAGCAACTCGGTCGCCGCATACACTATTCTCAGAATGACTT
GGTTGAGTACTCACCAGTCACAGAAAAGCATCTTACGGATGGCATGACAGTAAGAGAATTATGCAGTGCT
GCCATAACCATGAGTGATAACACTGCGGCCAACTTACTTCTGACAACGATCGGAGGACCGAAGGAGCTAA
CCGCTTTTTTGCACAACATGGGGGATCATGTAACTCGCCTTGATCGTTGGGAACCGGAGCTGAATGAAGC
CATACCAAACGACGAGCGTGACACCACGATGCCTGCAGCAATGGCAACAACGTTGCGCAAACTATTAACT
GGCGAACTACTTACTCTAGCTTCCCGGCAACAATTAATAGACTGGATGGAGGCGGATAAAGTTGCAGGAC
CACTTCTGCGCTCGGCCCTTCCGGCTGGCTGGTTTATTGCTGATAAATCTGGAGCCGGTGAGCGTGGGTC
TCGCGGTATCATTGCAGCACTGGGGCCAGATGGTAAGCCCTCCCGTATCGTAGTTATCTACACGACGGGG
AGTCAGGCAACTATGGATGAACGAAATAGACAGATCGCTGAGATAGGTGCCTCACTGATTAAGCATTGGT
AACTGTCAGACCAAGTTTACTCATATATACTTTAGATTGATTTAAAACTTCATTTTTAATTTAAAAGGAT
CTAGGTGAAGATCCTTTTTGATAATCTCATGACCAAAATCCCTTAACGTGAGTTTTCGTTCCACTGAGCG
TCAGACCCCGTAGAAAAGATCAAAGGATCTTCTTGAGATCCTTTTTTTCTGCGCGTAATCTGCTGCTTGC
AAACAAAAAAACCACCGCTACCAGCGGTGGTTTGTTTGCCGGATCAAGAGCTACCAACTCTTTTTCCGAA
GGTAACTGGCTTCAGCAGAGCGCAGATACCAAATACTGTCCTTCTAGTGTAGCCGTAGTTAGGCCACCAC
TTCAAGAACTCTGTAGCACCGCCTACATACCTCGCTCTGCTAATCCTGTTACCAGTGGCTGCTGCCAGTG
GCGATAAGTCGTGTCTTACCGGGTTGGACTCAAGACGATAGTTACCGGATAAGGCGCAGCGGTCGGGCTG
AACGGGGGGTTCGTGCACACAGCCCAGCTTGGAGCGAACGACCTACACCGAACTGAGATACCTACAGCGT
GAGCTATGAGAAAGCGCCACGCTTCCCGAAGGGAGAAAGGCGGACAGGTATCCGGTAAGCGGCAGGGTCG
GAACAGGAGAGCGCACGAGGGAGCTTCCAGGGGGAAACGCCTGGTATCTTTATAGTCCTGTCGGGTTTCG
CCACCTCTGACTTGAGCGTCGATTTTTGTGATGCTCGTCAGGGGGGCGGAGCCTATGGAAAAACGCCAGC
AACGCGGCCTTTTTACGGTTCCTGGCCTTTTGCTGGCCTTTTGCTCACATGTTCTTTCCTGCGTTATCCC
CTGATTCTGTGGATAACCGTATTACCGCCTTTGAGTGAGCTGATACCGCTCGCCGCAGCCGAACGACCGA
GCGCAGCGAGTCAGTGAGCGAGGAAGCGGAAGAGCGCCTGATGCGGTATTTTCTCCTTACGCATCTGTGC
GGTATTTCACACCGCAATGGTGCACTCTCAGTACAATCTGCTCTGATGCCGCATAGTTAAGCCAGTATAC
ACTCCGCTATCGCTACGTGACTGGGTCATGGCTGCGCCCCGACACCCGCCAACACCCGCTGACGCGCCCT
GACGGGCTTGTCTGCTCCCGGCATCCGCTTACAGACAAGCTGTGACCGTCTCCGGGAGCTGCATGTGTCA
GAGGTTTTCACCGTCATCACCGAAACGCGCGAGGCAGCTGCGGTAAAGCTCATCAGCGTGGTCGTGAAGC
GATTCACAGATGTCTGCCTGTTCATCCGCGTCCAGCTCGTTGAGTTTCTCCAGAAGCGTTAATGTCTGGC
TTCTGATAAAGCGGGCCATGTTAAGGGCGGTTTTTTCCTGTTTGGTCACTGATGCCTCCGTGTAAGGGGG
ATTTCTGTTCATGGGGGTAATGATACCGATGAAACGAGAGAGGATGCTCACGATACGGGTTACTGATGAT
GAACATGCCCGGTTACTGGAACGTTGTGAGGGTAAACAACTGGCGGTATGGATGCGGCGGGACCAGAGAA
AAATCACTCAGGGTCAATGCCAGCGCTTCGTTAATACAGATGTAGGTGTTCCACAGGGTAGCCAGCAGCA
TCCTGCGATGCAGATCCGGAACATAATGGTGCAGGGCGCTGACTTCCGCGTTTCCAGACTTTACGAAACA
CGGAAACCGAAGACCATTCATGTTGTTGCTCAGGTCGCAGACGTTTTGCAGCAGCAGTCGCTTCACGTTC
GCTCGCGTATCGGTGATTCATTCTGCTAACCAGTAAGG
Features (pLannotate 1.2.2; 12 found; start..end, strand, type, name):
    100..118     +  promoter       T7 promoter: promoter for bacteriophage T7 RNA polymerase
    150..172     +  RBS            RBS: efficient ribosome binding site from bacteriophage T7 gene 10 (Olins and Rangwala, 1989)
    180..893     +  CDS            Kif5c: KIF5C_RAT - Also known as Nkhc2. Experimental evidence at protein level: Swiss-Prot protein existence level 1. Involved in synaptic transmission (By similarity). Mediates dendritic trafficking of mRNAs (By similarity). Kinesin is a microtubule-associated force-producing protein that may play a role in organelle transport (By similarity). Required for anterograde axonal transportation of MAPK8IP3/JIP3 which is essential for MAPK8IP3/JIP3 function in axon elongation (PubMed:23576431). From Rattus norvegicus (Rat).
   1203..1916    +  CDS            GFP (S65T): GFP (S65T) is a basic (constitutively fluorescent) green fluorescent protein published in 1995, derived from Aequorea victoria.
   1952..2001    +  CDS            SET1 (fragment): solubility-enhancement tag derived from T7 phage gene 10B
   2009..2056    +  terminator     T7 terminator: transcription terminator for bacteriophage T7 RNA polymerase
   2187..2291    +  promoter       AmpR promoter: bla
   2292..3152    +  CDS            AmpR: β-lactamase; bla; confers resistance to ampicillin, carbenicillin, and related antibiotics
   3323..3911    +  rep_origin     ori: high-copy-number ColE1/pMB1/pBR322/pUC origin of replication
   4097..4236    -  misc_feature   bom: basis of mobility region from pBR322
   4338..4529    -  CDS            rop: Rop protein, which maintains plasmids at low copy number; rop
   4546..4926    +  CDS            YPB1_ECOLX: Protein predicted: Swiss-Prot protein existence level 4. From Escherichia coli.
