[The description below was written by a language model from this plasmid's Addgene catalogue record and pLannotate feature annotations shown in this document.]
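Description:
RP hk339-GFP is a bacterial expression plasmid built on the pET17b backbone for producing a truncated, monomeric form of human conventional kinesin heavy chain (KIF5B) fused to GFP. The insert, about 1 kb, corresponds to the first 339 residues of the motor (K339). This covers the catalytic motor domain but lacks the coiled-coil stalk needed for dimerisation, which is why the record describes it as monomeric kinesin. GFP and a 6xHis tag follow the kinesin fragment at its C-terminus, providing a fluorescent label and a handle for metal-affinity purification.

In the annotated 4.9 kb sequence, the open reading frame lies between a T7 promoter with the phage gene 10 ribosome binding site and a T7 terminator, so expression depends on a host supplying T7 RNA polymerase. The automated annotation labels part of the kinesin region as rat Kif5c. This most likely reflects a homology match among the conserved kinesin-1 motor domains, since the catalogue gives the species as human KIF5B. The GFP is identified as the S65T variant. The His tag is not annotated separately, and a short fragment called a gene 10-derived solubility tag just upstream of the terminator is probably residual backbone sequence. The plasmid is maintained through a ColE1/pMB1-type origin and selected with ampicillin via β-lactamase. The pBR322-derived bom and rop elements are also present, although the catalogue lists the plasmid as high copy.

The associated study used disulfide cross-linking to probe the conformational changes that drive kinesin motility. This construct is labelled wild type, which fits use as a fluorescent single-headed motor for in vitro motility and microtubule-binding work, though the record does not state its specific role.
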