Addgene plasmid #24431: RP hk339-GFP
Depositing lab: Ron Vale. Depositing organization: University of California, San Francisco (UCSF). Publication: Controlling kinesin by reversible disulfide cross-linking. Identifying the motility-producing conformational change. Tomishige M, Vale RD. J Cell Biol. 2000 Nov 27. 151(5):1081-92. 10.1083/jcb.151.5.1081 PubMed 11086009.
Backbone
  Vector backbone: pET17b
  Backbone size w/o insert (bp): 3300
  Vector type: Bacterial Expression
Growth in bacteria
  Bacterial resistance: Ampicillin, 100 μg/mL
  Growth temperature: 37°C
  Growth strain: DH5alpha
  Copy number: High Copy
Gene/Insert
  Gene/Insert name: Kinesin WT (alt names: K339-GFP; KIF5B)
  Species: H. sapiens (human)
  Insert size (bp): 1017
  Mutation: monomeric kinesin
  Entrez Gene: KIF5B (a.k.a. HEL-S-61, KINH, KNS, KNS1, UKHC)
  Tag / fusion protein: GFP (C terminal on insert); 6XHis (C terminal on insert)
  Cloning method: Restriction Enzyme
  Sequencing primers: 5′ T7, GFP-R; 3′ T7-term
Terms and licenses: Academic/Nonprofit Terms; Industry Terms: Not Available to Industry
How to cite: RP hk339-GFP was a gift from Ron Vale (Addgene plasmid # 24431 ; http://n2t.net/addgene:24431 ; RRID:Addgene_24431)
