>Addgene plasmid #24431 | RP hk339-GFP | addgene partial sequence | sequence record 30353 | 24431 with T7-term
GCTTTGTTAGCAGCCGGATCTGCTCGAGTTAATGGTGATGATGGTGATGTTTGTATAGTTCATCCATGCC
ATGTGTAATCCCAGCAGCTGTTACAAACTCAAGAAGGACCATGTGGTCTCTCTTTTCGTTGGGATCTTTC
GAAAGGGCAGATTGTGTGGACAGGTAATGGTTGTCTGGTAAAAGGACAGGGCCATCGCCAATTGGAGTAT
TTTGTTGATAATGGTCTGCTAGTTGAACGCTTCCATCTTCAATGTTGTGTCTAATTTTGAAGTTAACTTT
GATTCCATTCTTTTGTTTGTCTGCCATGATGTATACATTGTGTGAGTTATAGTTGTATTCCAATTTGTGT
CCAAGAATGTTTCCATCTTCTTTAAAATCAATACCTTTTAACTCGATTCTATTAACAAGGGTATCACCTT
CAAACTTGACTTCAGCACGTGTCTTGTAGTTCCCGTCATCTTTGAAAAATATAGTTCTTTCCTGTACATA
ACCTTCGGGCATGGCACTCTTGAAAAAGTCATGCTGTTTCATATGATCTGGGTATCTTGAAAAGCATTGA
ACACCATAAGTCAGAGTAGTGACAAGTGTTGGCCATGGAACAGGTAGTTTTCCAGTAGTGCAAATAAATT
TAAGGGTAAGTTTTCCGTATGTTGCATCACCTTCACCCTCTCCACTGACAGAAAATTTGTGCCCATTAAC
ATCACCATC
