>Addgene plasmid #24431 | RP hk339-GFP | addgene partial sequence | sequence record 30354 | 24431 with T7
TTTGTTTAACTTTAAGAAGGAGATATACATATGGCGGACCTGGCCGAGTGCAACATCAAAGTGATGTGTC
GCTTCAGACCTCTCAACGAGTCTGAAGTGAACCGCGGCGACAAGTACATCGCCAAGTTTCAGGGAGAAGA
CACGGTCGTGATCGCGTCCAAGCCTTATGCATTTGATCGGGTGTTCCAGTCAAGCACATCTCAAGAGCAA
GTGTATAATGACTGTGCAAAGAAGATTGTTAAAGATGTACTTGAAGGATATAATGGAACAATATTTGCAT
ACGGCCAAACATCCTCTGGGAAGACACACACAATGGAGGGTAAACTTCATGATCCAGAAGGCATGGGAAT
TATTCCAAGAATAGTGCAAGATATTTTTAATTATATTTACTCCATGGATGAAAATTTGGAATTTCATATT
AAGGTTTCATATTTTGAAATATATTTGGATAAGATAAGGGACCTGTTAGATGTTTCAAAGACCAACCTTT
CAGTTCATGAAGACAAAAACCGAGTTCCCTATGTAAAGGGGTGCACAGAGCGTTTTGTATGTAGTCCAGA
TGAAGTTATGGATACCATAGATGAAGGAAAATCCAACAGACATGTAGCAGTTACAAATATGAATGAACAT
AGCTCTAGGAGTCACAGTATATTTCTTATTAATGTCAAACAAGAGAACACACAAACGGAACAAAAGCTGA
NTGNAAA
